Addgene plasmid #44725: pDN-D2irC6kwh
Depositing lab: Gabor Balazsi. Depositing organization: University of Texas MD Anderson Cancer Center. Publication: Transferring a synthetic gene circuit from yeast to mammalian cells. Nevozhay D, Zal T, Balazsi G. Nat Commun. 2013 Feb 5;4:1451. doi: 10.1038/ncomms2471. PubMed 23385595.
Backbone
  Vector backbone: pcDNA6/TR
  Backbone manufacturer: Invitrogen
  Backbone size w/o insert (bp): 6662
  Total vector size (bp): 6823
  Modifications to backbone: CMV promoter replaced with pCMV-D2i promoter. Rabbit β-globin intron and TetR replaced with new Rabbit β-globin intron-mCherry-WPRE fragment.
  Vector type: Mammalian Expression, Synthetic Biology ; Expression regulator/reporter
  Selectable markers: Blasticidin
Growth in bacteria
  Bacterial resistance: Ampicillin, 100 μg/mL
  Growth temperature: 37°C
  Growth strain: XL10 Gold
  Copy number: Unknown
Gene/Insert 1
  Gene/Insert name: pCMV-D2i promoter (alt name: Modified CMV-based synthetic promoter containing two tetO2 sites)
  Species: Synthetic
  Insert size (bp): 672
  Mutation: Initiator motif (Inr) displaced relative to pCMV-2xtetO (returned to its natural position). Two tetO2 sites flanking Inr motif.
  Promoter: pCMV-D2i
  Cloning method: Restriction Enzyme; 5′ cloning site SpeI (not destroyed); 3′ cloning site AflII (not destroyed)
  Sequencing primers: 5′ Amp-R; 3′ Bglob-intron-R (TTTGCCCCCTCCATATAACA)
Gene/Insert 2
  Gene/Insert name: mCherry (alt name: monomeric dsRed derivative)
  Species: H. sapiens (human), Synthetic
  Insert size (bp): 1806
  Mutation: Region around the ATG translation start codon converted to the consensus Kozak sequence; sequence optimized for mammalian codon bias
  Tag / fusion protein: Rabbit β-globin intron II (N terminal on insert); WPRE (C terminal on insert)
  Cloning method: Restriction Enzyme; 5′ cloning site BamHI (not destroyed); 3′ cloning site XhoI (not destroyed)
  Sequencing primers: 5′ Bglob-intron-F (ctggtcatcatcctgccttt); CMV-F; 3′ WPRE-R; BGH-rev
Resource information
  A portion of this plasmid was derived from a plasmid made by: Fragment containing the mCherry gene from the pTRE-Dual2 plasmid (Clontech). Fragment containing WPRE from plasmid pLVX-DD-tdTomato (Clontech). Modified CMV-based synthetic promoter pCMV-D2i synthesized de novo (Bio Basic Inc., Markham, Ontario, Canada).
Terms and licenses: Academic/Nonprofit Terms; Industry Terms: Not Available to Industry
How to cite: pDN-D2irC6kwh was a gift from Gabor Balazsi (Addgene plasmid # 44725 ; http://n2t.net/addgene:44725 ; RRID:Addgene_44725)
