[The description below was written by a language model from this plasmid's Addgene catalogue record and the feature table of its GenBank file.]
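Description:
pDN-D2irC6kwh is a 6.8 kb mammalian expression and synthetic-biology reporter plasmid built on the pcDNA6/TR backbone. In this derivative the original CMV promoter and the β-globin intron–TetR unit were both replaced, so the plasmid no longer encodes the Tet repressor. It is propagated in E. coli through a high-copy ColE1/pUC-type origin with ampicillin resistance (AmpR), and it also carries an f1 phage origin. For selection in mammalian cells, a blasticidin S deaminase gene is driven by the SV40 early promoter, which includes the SV40 origin, and ends in an SV40 polyadenylation signal. An EM7 bacterial promoter lies upstream of the same coding sequence.

The payload is a TetR-responsive mCherry reporter cassette. Transcription comes from pCMV-D2i, a de novo synthesized CMV-based promoter that retains the CMV enhancer and carries two tetO2 operator sites. These sites flank the initiator (Inr) motif, which has been returned to its natural position relative to the earlier pCMV-2xtetO design. When TetR is supplied from another construct, it should bind the operators and repress transcription, and tetracycline-class inducers would relieve that repression. Downstream are rabbit β-globin intron II, a consensus Kozak sequence, mammalian codon-optimized mCherry, a WPRE and the bGH polyadenylation signal. The intron and WPRE are standard elements for improving transcript processing and expression. The WPRE is listed in the catalogue fields, but in the feature table it appears only as a primer-binding site.

The plasmid was deposited with a study on transferring a synthetic gene circuit from yeast to mammalian cells. There it fits the role of a fluorescent readout for the activity and regulation of this engineered promoter, either transiently or in blasticidin-selected stable lines.
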