LOCUS       Exported 6823 bp ds-DNA circular SYN 12-MAY-2021
DEFINITION  synthetic circular DNA
ACCESSION   .
VERSION     .
KEYWORDS    pDN-D2irC6kwh
SOURCE      synthetic DNA construct
  ORGANISM  synthetic DNA construct
REFERENCE   1 (bases 1 to 6823)
  AUTHORS   Nevozhay D, Zal T, Balazsi G
  TITLE     Transferring a synthetic gene circuit from yeast to mammalian cells.
  JOURNAL   Nat Commun. 2013 Feb 5;4:1451. doi: 10.1038/ncomms2471.
  PUBMED    23385595
REFERENCE   2 (bases 1 to 6823)
  AUTHORS   .
  TITLE     Direct Submission
  JOURNAL   Exported May 12, 2021 from SnapGene Server 1.1.58
            http://www.snapgene.com
FEATURES             Location/Qualifiers
     source          1..6823
                     /organism="synthetic DNA construct"
                     /mol_type="other DNA"
     primer_bind     complement(44..63)
                     /label=pRS-marker
                     /note="pRS vectors, use to sequence yeast selectable
                     marker"
     enhancer        235..614
                     /label=CMV enhancer
                     /note="human cytomegalovirus immediate early enhancer"
     primer_bind     769..789
                     /label=CMV-F
                     /note="Human CMV immediate early promoter, forward primer"
     protein_bind    814..832
                     /gene="tetO"
                     /label=tet operator
                     /bound_moiety="tetracycline repressor TetR"
                     /note="bacterial operator O2 for the tetR and tetA genes"
     protein_bind    840..858
                     /gene="tetO"
                     /label=tet operator
                     /bound_moiety="tetracycline repressor TetR"
                     /note="bacterial operator O2 for the tetR and tetA genes"
     intron          1041..1613
                     /label=-beta-globin intron
                     /note="intron from rabbit beta-globin gene"
     regulatory      1625..1634
                     /regulatory_class="other"
                     /note="vertebrate consensus sequence for strong initiation
                     of translation (Kozak, 1987)"
     CDS             1631..2341
                     /codon_start=1
                     /product="monomeric derivative of DsRed fluorescent protein
                     (Shaner et al., 2004)"
                     /label=mCherry
                     /note="mammalian codon-optimized"
                     /translation="MVSKGEEDNMAIIKEFMRFKVHMEGSVNGHEFEIEGEGEGRPYEG
                     TQTAKLKVTKGGPLPFAWDILSPQFMYGSKAYVKHPADIPDYLKLSFPEGFKWERVMNF
                     EDGGVVTVTQDSSLQDGEFIYKVKLRGTNFPSDGPVMQKKTMGWEASSERMYPEDGALK
                     GEIKQRLKLKDGGHYDAEVKTTYKAKKPVQLPGAYNVNIKLDITSHNEDYTIVEQYERA
                     EGRHSTGGMDELYK"
     primer_bind     complement(1776..1794)
                     /label=mCherry-R
                     /note="mCherry, reverse primer"
     primer_bind     2044..2063
                     /label=mCherry-F
                     /note="mCherry, forward primer"
     primer_bind     complement(2409..2429)
                     /label=WPRE-R
                     /note="WPRE, reverse primer"
     primer_bind     complement(2782..2799)
                     /label=BGH-rev
                     /note="Bovine growth hormone terminator, reverse primer.
                     Also called BGH reverse"
     polyA_signal    2788..3012
                     /label=bGH poly(A) signal
                     /note="bovine growth hormone polyadenylation signal"
     rep_origin      3058..3486
                     /direction=RIGHT
                     /label=f1 ori
                     /note="f1 bacteriophage origin of replication; arrow
                     indicates direction of (+) strand synthesis"
     primer_bind     complement(3145..3164)
                     /label=F1ori-R
                     /note="F1 origin, reverse primer"
     primer_bind     3355..3376
                     /label=F1ori-F
                     /note="F1 origin, forward primer"
     primer_bind     complement(3495..3515)
                     /label=pBABE 3'
                     /note="SV40 enhancer, reverse primer for pBABE vectors"
     promoter        3500..3829
                     /label=SV40 promoter
                     /note="SV40 enhancer and early promoter"
     rep_origin      3680..3815
                     /label=SV40 ori
                     /note="SV40 origin of replication"
     primer_bind     3742..3761
                     /label=SV40pro-F
                     /note="SV40 promoter/origin, forward primer"
     promoter        3877..3924
                     /label=EM7 promoter
                     /note="synthetic bacterial promoter "
     CDS             3943..4341
                     /codon_start=1
                     /gene="Aspergillus terreus BSD"
                     /product="blasticidin S deaminase"
                     /label=BSD
                     /note="confers resistance to blasticidin"
                     /translation="MAKPLSQEESTLIERATATINSIPISEDYSVASAALSSDGRIFTG
                     VNVYHFTGGPCAELVVLGTAAAAAAGNLTCIVAIGNENRGILSPCGRCRQVLLDLHPGI
                     KAIVKDSDGQPTAVGIRELLPSGYVWEG"
     polyA_signal    4499..4620
                     /label=SV40 poly(A) signal
                     /note="SV40 polyadenylation signal"
     primer_bind     complement(4536..4555)
                     /label=SV40pA-R
                     /note="SV40 polyA, reverse primer"
     primer_bind     4590..4609
                     /label=EBV-rev
                     /note="SV40 polyA terminator, reverse primer"
     primer_bind     complement(4669..4685)
                     /label=M13 rev
                     /note="common sequencing primer, one of multiple similar
                     variants"
     primer_bind     complement(4669..4685)
                     /label=M13 Reverse
                     /note="In lacZ gene. Also called M13-rev"
     primer_bind     complement(4682..4704)
                     /label=M13/pUC Reverse
                     /note="In lacZ gene"
     protein_bind    4693..4709
                     /label=lac operator
                     /bound_moiety="lac repressor encoded by lacI"
                     /note="The lac repressor binds to the lac operator to
                     inhibit transcription in E. coli. This inhibition can be
                     relieved by adding lactose or
                     isopropyl-beta-D-thiogalactopyranoside (IPTG)."
     promoter        complement(4717..4747)
                     /label=lac promoter
                     /note="promoter for the E. coli lac operon"
     protein_bind    4762..4783
                     /label=CAP binding site
                     /bound_moiety="E. coli catabolite activator protein"
                     /note="CAP binding activates transcription in the presence
                     of cAMP."
     primer_bind     complement(4900..4917)
                     /label=L4440
                     /note="L4440 vector, forward primer"
     rep_origin      complement(5071..5656)
                     /direction=LEFT
                     /label=ori
                     /note="high-copy-number ColE1/pMB1/pBR322/pUC origin of
                     replication"
     primer_bind     complement(5151..5170)
                     /label=pBR322ori-F
                     /note="pBR322 origin, forward primer"
     CDS             complement(5827..6687)
                     /codon_start=1
                     /gene="bla"
                     /product="beta-lactamase"
                     /label=AmpR
                     /note="confers resistance to ampicillin, carbenicillin, and
                     related antibiotics"
                     /translation="MSIQHFRVALIPFFAAFCLPVFAHPETLVKVKDAEDQLGARVGYI
                     ELDLNSGKILESFRPEERFPMMSTFKVLLCGAVLSRIDAGQEQLGRRIHYSQNDLVEYS
                     PVTEKHLTDGMTVRELCSAAITMSDNTAANLLLTTIGGPKELTAFLHNMGDHVTRLDRW
                     EPELNEAIPNDERDTTMPVAMATTLRKLLTGELLTLASRQQLIDWMEADKVAGPLLRSA
                     LPAGWFIADKSGAGERGSRGIIAALGPDGKPSRIVVIYTTGSQATMDERNRQIAEIGAS
                     LIKHW"
     primer_bind     6450..6469
                     /label=Amp-R
                     /note="Ampicillin resistance gene, reverse primer"
     promoter        complement(6688..6792)
                     /gene="bla"
                     /label=AmpR promoter
ORIGIN
        1 gacggatcgg gagatctccc gatcccctat ggtgcactct cagtacaatc tgctctgatg
       61 ccgcatagtt aagccagtat ctgctccctg cttgtgtgtt ggaggtcgct gagtagtgcg
      121 cgagcaaaat ttaagctaca acaaggcaag gcttgaccga caattgcatg aagaatctgc
      181 ttagggttag gcgttttgcg ctgcttcgcg atgtacgggc cagatatacg cgttgacatt
      241 gattattgac tagttattaa tagtaatcaa ttacggggtc attagttcat agcccatata
      301 tggagttccg cgttacataa cttacggtaa atggcccgcc tggctgaccg cccaacgacc
      361 cccgcccatt gacgtcaata atgacgtatg ttcccatagt aacgccaata gggactttcc
      421 attgacgtca atgggtggag tatttacggt aaactgccca cttggcagta catcaagtgt
      481 atcatatgcc aagtacgccc cctattgacg tcaatgacgg taaatggccc gcctggcatt
      541 atgcccagta catgacctta tgggactttc ctacttggca gtacatctac gtattagtca
      601 tcgctattac catggtgatg cggttttggc agtacatcaa tgggcgtgga tagcggtttg
      661 actcacgggg atttccaagt ctccacccca ttgacgtcaa tgggagtttg ttttggcacc
      721 aaaatcaacg ggactttcca aaatgtcgta acaactccgc cccattgacg caaatgggcg
      781 gtaggcgtgt acggtgggag gtctatataa gcatccctat cagtgataga gatcagatct
      841 ccctatcagt gatagagagc tgttttgacc tccatagaag acaccgggac cgatccagcc
      901 tccggactct agcgtttaaa cttaagcttg gtacccgggg atcctctagg gcctctgagc
      961 tattccagaa gtagtgaaga ggcttttttg gaggcctagg cttttgcaaa aagctccgga
     1021 tcgatcctga gaacttcagg gtgagtttgg ggacccttga ttgttctttc tttttcgcta
     1081 ttgtaaaatt catgttatat ggagggggca aagttttcag ggtgttgttt agaatgggaa
     1141 gatgtccctt gtatcaccat ggaccctcat gataattttg tttctttcac tttctactct
     1201 gttgacaacc attgtctcct cttattttct tttcattttc tgtaactttt tcgttaaact
     1261 ttagcttgca tttgtaacga atttttaaat tcacttttgt ttatttgtca gattgtaagt
     1321 actttctcta atcacttttt tttcaaggca atcagggtat attatattgt acttcagcac
     1381 agttttagag aacaattgtt ataattaaat gataaggtag aatatttctg catataaatt
     1441 ctggctggcg tggaaatatt cttattggta gaaacaacta catcctggtc atcatcctgc
     1501 ctttctcttt atggttacaa tgatatacac tgtttgagat gaggataaaa tactctgagt
     1561 ccaaaccggg cccctctgct aaccatgttc atgccttctt ctttttccta caggtcctgc
     1621 aggcgccacc atggtgagca agggcgagga ggataacatg gccatcatca aggagttcat
     1681 gcgcttcaag gtgcacatgg agggctccgt gaacggccac gagttcgaga tcgagggcga
     1741 gggcgagggc cgcccctacg agggcaccca gaccgccaag ctgaaggtga ccaagggtgg
     1801 ccccctgccc ttcgcctggg acatcctgtc ccctcagttc atgtacggct ccaaggccta
     1861 cgtgaagcac cccgccgaca tccccgacta cttgaagctg tccttccccg agggcttcaa
     1921 gtgggagcgc gtgatgaact tcgaggacgg cggcgtggtg accgtgaccc aggactcctc
     1981 cctgcaggac ggcgagttca tctacaaggt gaagctgcgc ggcaccaact tcccctccga
     2041 cggccccgta atgcagaaga agaccatggg ctgggaggcc tcctccgagc ggatgtaccc
     2101 cgaggacggc gccctgaagg gcgagatcaa gcagaggctg aagctgaagg acggcggcca
     2161 ctacgacgct gaggtcaaga ccacctacaa ggccaagaag cccgtgcagc tgcccggcgc
     2221 ctacaacgtc aacatcaagt tggacatcac ctcccacaac gaggactaca ccatcgtgga
     2281 acagtacgaa cgcgccgagg gccgccactc caccggcggc atggacgagc tgtacaagta
     2341 gaccggtgcg gccgcaatca acctctggat tacaaaattt gtgaaagatt gactggtatt
     2401 cttaactatg ttgctccttt tacgctatgt ggatacgctg ctttaatgcc tttgtatcat
     2461 gctattgctt cccgtatggc tttcattttc tcctccttgt ataaatcctg gttgctgtct
     2521 ctttatgagg agttgtggcc cgttgtcagg caacgtggcg tggtgtgcac tgtgtttgct
     2581 gacgcaaccc ccactggttg gggcattgcc accacctgtc agctcctttc cgggactttc
     2641 gctttccccc tccctattgc cacggcggaa ctcatcgccg cctgccttgc ccgctgctgg
     2701 acaggggctc ggctgttggg cactgacaat tccgtggtgt tgtcctcgag tctagagggc
     2761 ccgtttaaac ccgctgatca gcctcgactg tgccttctag ttgccagcca tctgttgttt
     2821 gcccctcccc cgtgccttcc ttgaccctgg aaggtgccac tcccactgtc ctttcctaat
     2881 aaaatgagga aattgcatcg cattgtctga gtaggtgtca ttctattctg gggggtgggg
     2941 tggggcagga cagcaagggg gaggattggg aagacaatag caggcatgct ggggatgcgg
     3001 tgggctctat ggcttctgag gcggaaagaa ccagctgggg ctctaggggg tatccccnnn
     3061 nnnnnnnnnn nnnnnnnnnn nnnnnnnnnn nnnnnnnnnn nnnnnnnnnn nnnnnnnnnn
     3121 nnnnnnnnnn nnnnnnnnnn nnnnnnnnnn nnnnnnnnnn nnnnnnnnnn nnnnnnnnnn
     3181 ncnnnnnnnn nnnnnnnnnn nnnnnnnnnn nnnnnnnnnn nnnnnnnnnn nnnnnnnnnn
     3241 nnnnnnnnnn nnnnnnnnnn nnnnnnnnnn nnnannnnnn nnnnnnnnnn nnnnnnnnnn
     3301 nnnnnnnnnn nnnnnnnnnn nnncctttga cgttggagtc cacgttcttt aatagtggac
     3361 tcttgttcca aactggaaca acactcaacc ctatctcggt ctattctttt gatttataag
     3421 ggattttgcc gatttcggcc tattggttaa aaaatgagct gatttaacaa aaatttaacg
     3481 cgaattaatt ctgtggaatg tgtgtcagtt agggtgtgga aagtccccag gctccccagc
     3541 aggcagaagt atgcaaagca tgcatctcaa ttagtcagca accaggtgtg gaaagtcccc
     3601 aggctcccca gcaggcagaa gtatgcaaag catgcatctc aattagtcag caaccatagt
     3661 cccgccccta actccgccca tcccgcccct aactccgccc agttccgccc attctccgcc
     3721 ccatggctga ctaatttttt ttatttatgc agaggccgag gccgcctctg cctctgagct
     3781 attccagaag tagtgaggag gcttttttgg aggcctaggc ttttgcaaaa agctcccggg
     3841 agcttgtata tccattttcg gatctgatca gcacgtgttg acaattaatc atcggcatag
     3901 tatatcggca tagtataata cgacaaggtg aggaactaaa ccatggccaa gcctttgtct
     3961 caagaagaat ccaccctcat tgaaagagca acggctacaa tcaacagcat ccccatctct
     4021 gaagactaca gcgtcgccag cgcagctctc tctagcgacg gccgcatctt cactggtgtc
     4081 aatgtatatc attttactgg gggaccttgt gcagaactcg tggtgctggg cactgctgct
     4141 gctgcggcag ctggcaacct gacttgtatc gtcgcgatcg gaaatgagaa caggggcatc
     4201 ttgagcccct gcggacggtg ccgacaggtg cttctcgatc tgcatcctgg gatcaaagcc
     4261 atagtgaagg acagtgatgg acagccgacg gcagttggga ttcgtgaatt gctgccctct
     4321 ggttatgtgt gggagggcta agcacttcgt ggccgaggag caggactgac acgtgctacg
     4381 agatttcgat tccaccgccg ccttctatga aaggttgggc ttcggaatcg ttttccggga
     4441 cgccggctgg atgatcctcc agcgcgggga tctcatgctg gagttcttcg cccaccccaa
     4501 cttgtttatt gcagcttata atggttacaa ataaagcaat agcatcacaa atttcacaaa
     4561 taaagcattt ttttcactgc attctagttg tggtttgtcc aaactcatca atgtatctta
     4621 tcatgtctgt ataccgtcga cctctagcta gagcttggcg taatcatggt catagctgtt
     4681 tcctgtgtga aattgttatc cgctcacaat tccacacaac atacgagccg gaagcataaa
     4741 gtgtaaagcc tggggtgcct aatgagtgag ctaactcaca ttaattgcgt tgcgctcact
     4801 gcccgctttc cagtcgggaa acctgtcgtg ccagctgcat taatgaatcg gccaacgcgc
     4861 ggggagaggc ggtttgcgta ttgggcgctc ttccgcttcc tcgctcactg actcgctgcg
     4921 ctcggtcgtt cggctgcggc gagcggtatc agctcactca aaggcggtaa tacggttatc
     4981 cacagaatca ggggataacg caggaaagaa catgtgagca aaaggccagc aaaaggccag
     5041 gaaccgtaaa aaggccgcgt tgctggcgtt tttccatagg ctccgccccc ctgacgagca
     5101 tcacaaaaat cgacgctcaa gtcagaggtg gcgaaacccg acaggactat aaagatacca
     5161 ggcgtttccc cctggaagct ccctcgtgcg ctctcctgtt ccgaccctgc cgcttaccgg
     5221 atacctgtcc gcctttctcc cttcgggaag cgtggcgctt tctcatagct cacgctgtag
     5281 gtatctcagt tcggtgtagg tcgttcgctc caagctgggc tgtgtgcacg aaccccccgt
     5341 tcagcccgac cgctgcgcct tatccggtaa ctatcgtctt gagtccaacc cggtaagaca
     5401 cgacttatcg ccactggcag cagccactgg taacaggatt agcagagcga ggtatgtagg
     5461 cggtgctaca gagttcttga agtggtggcc taactacggc tacactagaa gaacagtatt
     5521 tggtatctgc gctctgctga agccagttac cttcggaaaa agagttggta gctcttgatc
     5581 cggcaaacaa accaccgctg gtagcggttt ttttgtttgc aagcagcaga ttacgcgcag
     5641 aaaaaaagga tctcaagaag atcctttgat cttttctacg gggtctgacg ctcagtggaa
     5701 cgaaaactca cgttaaggga ttttggtcat gagattatca aaaaggatct tcacctagat
     5761 ccttttaaat taaaaatgaa gttttaaatc aatctaaagt atatatgagt aaacttggtc
     5821 tgacagttac caatgcttaa tcagtgaggc acctatctca gcgatctgtc tatttcgttc
     5881 atccatagtt gcctgactcc ccgtcgtgta gataactacg atacgggagg gcttaccatc
     5941 tggccccagt gctgcaatga taccgcgaga cccacgctca ccggctccag atttatcagc
     6001 aataaaccag ccagccggaa gggccgagcg cagaagtggt cctgcaactt tatccgcctc
     6061 catccagtct attaattgtt gccgggaagc tagagtaagt agttcgccag ttaatagttt
     6121 gcgcaacgtt gttgccattg ctacaggcat cgtggtgtca cgctcgtcgt ttggtatggc
     6181 ttcattcagc tccggttccc aacgatcaag gcgagttaca tgatccccca tgttgtgcaa
     6241 aaaagcggtt agctccttcg gtcctccgat cgttgtcaga agtaagttgg ccgcagtgtt
     6301 atcactcatg gttatggcag cactgcataa ttctcttact gtcatgccat ccgtaagatg
     6361 cttttctgtg actggtgagt actcaaccaa gtcattctga gaatagtgta tgcggcgacc
     6421 gagttgctct tgcccggcgt caatacggga taataccgcg ccacatagca gaactttaaa
     6481 agtgctcatc attggaaaac gttcttcggg gcgaaaactc tcaaggatct taccgctgtt
     6541 gagatccagt tcgatgtaac ccactcgtgc acccaactga tcttcagcat cttttacttt
     6601 caccagcgtt tctgggtgag caaaaacagg aaggcaaaat gccgcaaaaa agggaataag
     6661 ggcgacacgg aaatgttgaa tactcatact cttccttttt caatattatt gaagcattta
     6721 tcagggttat tgtctcatga gcggatacat atttgaatgt atttagaaaa ataaacaaat
     6781 aggggttccg cgcacatttc cccgaaaagt gccacctgac gtc
//
