>Addgene plasmid #44725 | pDN-D2irC6kwh | addgene partial sequence | sequence record 62571 | SV40pro-F 5'-TATTTATGCAGAGGCCGAGG-3'
TTCCAGAAGTAGTGAGGAGGCTTTTTTGGAGGCCTAGGCTTTTGCAAAAAGCTCCCGGGAGCTTGTATAT
CCATTTTCGGATCTGATCAGCACGTGTTGACAATTAATCATCGGCATAGTATATCGGCATAGTATAATAC
GACAAGGTGAGGAACTAAACCATGGCCAAGCCTTTGTCTCAAGAAGAATCCACCCTCATTGAAAGAGCAA
CGGCTACAATCAACAGCATCCCCATCTCTGAAGACTACAGCGTCGCCAGCGCAGCTCTCTCTAGCGACGG
CCGCATCTTCACTGGTGTCAATGTATATCATTTTACTGGGGGACCTTGTGCAGAACTCGTGGTGCTGGGC
ACTGCTGCTGCTGCGGCAGCTGGCAACCTGACTTGTATCGTCGCGATCGGAAATGAGAACAGGGGCATCT
TGAGCCCCTGCGGACGGTGCCGACAGGTGCTTCTCGATCTGCATCCTGGGATCAAAGCCATAGTGAAGGA
CAGTGATGGACAGCCGACGGCAGTTGGGATTCGTGAATTGCTGCCCTCTGGTTATGTGTGGGAGGGCTAA
GCACTTCGTGGCCGAGGAGCAGGACTGACACGTGCTACGAGATTTCGATTCCACCGCCGCCTTCTATGAA
AGGTTGGGCTTCGGAATCGTTTTCCGGGACGCCGGCTGGATGATCCTCCAGCGCGGGGATCTCATGCTGG
AGTTCTTCGCCCACCCCAACTTGTTTATTGCAGCTTATAATGGTTACAAATAAAGCAATAGCATCACAAA
TTTCACAAATAAAGCATTTTTTTCACTGCATTCTAGTTGTGGTTTGTCCAAACTCATCAATGTATCTTAT
CATGTCTGTATACCGTCGACCTCTAGCTAGAGCTTGGCGTAATCATGGTCATAGCTGTTTCCTGTGTGA
