>Addgene plasmid #44725 | pDN-D2irC6kwh | addgene partial sequence | sequence record 62693 | Bglob-intron-R 5'-TTTGCCCCCTCCATATAACA-3'
GCGAAAAAGAAAGAACAATCAAGGGTCCCCAAACTCACCCTGAAGTTCTCAGGATCGATCCGGAGCTTTT
TGCAAAAGCCTAGGCCTCCAAAAAAGCCTCTTCACTACTTCTGGAATAGCTCAGAGGCCCTAGAGGATCC
CCGGGTACCAAGCTTAAGTTTAAACGCTAGAGTCCGGAGGCTGGATCGGTCCCGGTGTCTTCTATGGAGG
TCAAAACAGCTCTCTATCACTGATAGGGAGATCTGATCTCTATCACTGATAGGGATGCTTATATAGACCT
CCCACCGTACACGCCTACCGCCCATTTGCGTCAATGGGGCGGAGTTGTTACGACATTTTGGAAAGTCCCG
TTGATTTTGGTGCCAAAACAAACTCCCATTGACGTCAATGGGGTGGAGACTTGGAAATCCCCGTGAGTCA
AACCGCTATCCACGCCCATTGATGTACTGCCAAAACCGCATCACCATGGTAATAGCGATGACTAATACGT
AGATGTACTGCCAAGTAGGAAAGTCCCATAAGGTCATGTACTGGGCATAATGCCAGGCGGGCCATTTACC
GTCATTGACGTCAATAGGGGGCGTACTTGGCATATGATACACTTGATGTACTGCCAAGTGGGCAGTTTAC
CGTAAATACTCCACCCATTGACGTCAATGGAAAGTCCCTATTGGCGTTACTATGGGAACATACGTCATTA
TTGACGTCAATGGGCGGGGGTCGTTGGGCGGTCAGCCAGGCGGGCCATTTACCGTAAGTTATGTAACGCG
GAACTCCATATATGGGCTATGAACTAATGACCCCGTAATTGATTACTATTAATAACTAGTCAATAATCAA
TGTCAACGCGTATATCTGGCCCGTACATCGCGAAGCAGCGCAAAACGCCTAACCCTAAGCAGATTCTTCA
TGCAATTGTCGGTC
