>Addgene plasmid #44725 | pDN-D2irC6kwh | addgene partial sequence | sequence record 62694 | Bglob-intron-F 5'-ctggtcatcatcctgccttt-3'
ATGATATACACTGTTTGAGATGAGGATAAAATACTCTGAGTCCAAACCGGGCCCCTCTGCTAACCATGTT
CATGCCTTCTTCTTTTTCCTACAGGTCCTGCAGGCGCCACCATGGTGAGCAAGGGCGAGGAGGATAACAT
GGCCATCATCAAGGAGTTCATGCGCTTCAAGGTGCACATGGAGGGCTCCGTGAACGGCCACGAGTTCGAG
ATCGAGGGCGAGGGCGAGGGCCGCCCCTACGAGGGCACCCAGACCGCCAAGCTGAAGGTGACCAAGGGTG
GCCCCCTGCCCTTCGCCTGGGACATCCTGTCCCCTCAGTTCATGTACGGCTCCAAGGCCTACGTGAAGCA
CCCCGCCGACATCCCCGACTACTTGAAGCTGTCCTTCCCCGAGGGCTTCAAGTGGGAGCGCGTGATGAAC
TTCGAGGACGGCGGCGTGGTGACCGTGACCCAGGACTCCTCCCTGCAGGACGGCGAGTTCATCTACAAGG
TGAAGCTGCGCGGCACCAACTTCCCCTCCGACGGCCCCGTAATGCAGAAGAAGACCATGGGCTGGGAGGC
CTCCTCCGAGCGGATGTACCCCGAGGACGGCGCCCTGAAGGGCGAGATCAAGCAGAGGCTGAAGCTGAAG
GACGGCGGCCACTACGACGCTGAGGTCAAGACCACCTACAAGGCCAAGAAGCCCGTGCAGCTGCCCGGCG
CCTACAACGTCAACATCAAGTTGGACATCACCTCCCACAACGAGGACTACACCATCGTGGAACAGTACGA
ACGCGCCGAGGGCCGCCACTCCACCGGCGGCATGGACGAGCTGTACAAGTAGACCGGTGCGGCCGCAATC
AACCTCTGGATTACAAAATTTGTGAAAGATTGACTGGTATTCTTAACTATGTTGCTCCTTTTACGCTATG
TGGATACGCTGCTTTAATGCCTTTG
